>Addgene plasmid #207670 | MCP-mCherry-TIS11B | addgene full sequence | sequence record 409607 | Addgene NGS Result
GACGGATCGGGAGATCTCCCGATCCCCTATGGTGCACTCTCAGTACAATCTGCTCTGATGCCGCATAGTT
AAGCCAGTATCTGCTCCCTGCTTGTGTGTTGGAGGTCGCTGAGTAGTGCGCGAGCAAAATTTAAGCTACA
ACAAGGCAAGGCTTGACCGACAATTGCATGAAGAATCTGCTTAGGGTTAGGCGTTTTGCGCTGCTTCGCG
ATGTACGGGCCAGATATACGCGTTGACATTGATTATTGACTAGTTATTAATAGTAATCAATTACGGGGTC
ATTAGTTCATAGCCCATATATGGAGTTCCGCGTTACATAACTTACGGTAAATGGCCCGCCTGGCTGACCG
CCCAACGACCCCCGCCCATTGACGTCAATAATGACGTATGTTCCCATAGTAACGCCAATAGGGACTTTCC
ATTGACGTCAATGGGTGGAGTATTTACGGTAAACTGCCCACTTGGCAGTACATCAAGTGTATCATATGCC
AAGTACGCCCCCTATTGACGTCAATGACGGTAAATGGCCCGCCTGGCATTATGCCCAGTACATGACCTTA
TGGGACTTTCCTACTTGGCAGTACATCTACGTATTAGTCATCGCTATTACCATGGTGATGCGGTTTTGGC
AGTACATCAATGGGCGTGGATAGCGGTTTGACTCACGGGGATTTCCAAGTCTCCACCCCATTGACGTCAA
TGGGAGTTTGTTTTGGCACCAAAATCAACGGGACTTTCCAAAATGTCGTAACAACTCCGCCCCATTGACG
CAAATGGGCGGTAGGCGTGTACGGTGGGAGGTCTATATAAGCAGAGCTCTCTGGCTAACTAGAGAACCCA
CTGCTTACTGGCTTATCGAAATTAATACGACTCACTATAGGGAGACCCAAGCTGGCTAGCATGGCTTCTA
ACTTTACTCAGTTCGTTCTCGTCGACAATGGCGGAACTGGCGACGTGACTGTCGCCCCAAGCAACTTCGC
TAACGGGATCGCTGAATGGATCAGCTCTAACTCGCGTTCACAGGCTTACAAAGTAACCTGTAGCGTTCGT
CAGAGCTCTGCGCAGAATCGCAAATACACCATCAAAGTCGAGGTGCCTAAAGGCGCCTGGCGTTCGTACT
TAAATATGGAACTAACCATTCCAATTTTCGCCACGAATTCCGACTGCGAGCTTATTGTTAAGGCAATGCA
AGGTCTCCTAAAAGATGGAAACCCGATTCCCTCAGCAATCGCAGCAAACTCCGGCATCTACGGATCCGTG
AGCAAGGGCGAGGAGGATAACATGGCCATCATCAAGGAGTTCATGCGCTTCAAGGTGCACATGGAGGGCT
CCGTGAACGGCCACGAGTTCGAGATCGAGGGCGAGGGCGAGGGCCGCCCCTACGAGGGCACCCAGACCGC
CAAGCTGAAGGTGACCAAGGGTGGCCCCCTGCCCTTCGCCTGGGACATCCTGTCCCCTCAGTTCATGTAC
GGCTCCAAGGCCTACGTGAAGCACCCCGCCGACATCCCCGACTACTTGAAGCTGTCCTTCCCCGAGGGCT
TCAAGTGGGAGCGCGTGATGAACTTCGAGGACGGCGGCGTGGTGACCGTGACCCAGGACTCCTCCCTGCA
GGACGGCGAGTTCATCTACAAGGTGAAGCTGCGCGGCACCAACTTCCCCTCCGACGGCCCCGTAATGCAG
AAGAAGACCATGGGCTGGGAGGCCTCCTCCGAGCGGATGTACCCCGAGGACGGCGCCCTGAAGGGCGAGA
TCAAGCAGAGGCTGAAGCTGAAGGACGGCGGCCACTACGACGCTGAGGTCAAGACCACCTACAAGGCCAA
GAAGCCCGTGCAGCTGCCCGGCGCCTACAACGTCAACATCAAGTTGGACATCACCTCCCACAACGAGGAC
TACACCATCGTGGAACAGTACGAACGCGCCGAGGGCCGCCACTCCACCGGCGGCATGGACGAGCTGTACA
AGACCACCACCCTCGTGTCTGCCACCATCTTCGACTTGAGCGAAGTTTTATGCAAGGGTAACAAGATGCT
CAACTATAGTGCTCCCAGTGCAGGGGGTTGCCTGCTGGACAGAAAGGCAGTGGGCACCCCTGCTGGTGGG
GGCTTCCCTCGGAGGCACTCAGTCACCCTGCCCAGCTCCAAGTTCCACCAGAACCAGCTCCTCAGCAGCC
TCAAGGGTGAGCCAGCCCCCGCTCTGAGCTCGCGAGACAGCCGCTTCCGAGACCGCTCCTTCTCGGAAGG
GGGCGAGCGGCTGCTGCCCACCCAGAAGCAGCCCGGGGGCGGCCAGGTCAACTCCAGCCGCTACAAGACG
GAGCTGTGCCGCCCCTTTGAGGAAAACGGTGCCTGTAAGTACGGGGACAAGTGCCAGTTCGCACACGGCA
TCCACGAGCTCCGCAGCCTGACCCGCCACCCCAAGTACAAGACGGAGCTGTGCCGCACCTTCCACACCAT
CGGCTTTTGCCCCTACGGGCCCCGCTGCCACTTCATCCACAACGCTGAAGAGCGCCGTGCCCTGGCCGGG
GCCCGGGACCTCTCCGCTGACCGTCCCCGCCTCCAGCATAGCTTTAGCTTTGCTGGGTTTCCCAGTGCCG
CTGCCACCGCCGCTGCCACCGGGCTGCTGGACAGCCCCACGTCCATCACCCCACCCCCTATTCTGAGCGC
CGATGACCTCCTGGGCTCACCTACCCTGCCCGATGGCACCAATAACCCTTTTGCCTTCTCCAGCCAGGAG
CTGGCAAGCCTCTTTGCCCCTAGCATGGGGCTGCCCGGGGGTGGCTCCCCGACCACCTTCCTCTTCCGGC
CCATGTCCGAGTCCCCTCACATGTTTGACTCTCCCCCCAGCCCTCAGGATTCTCTCTCGGACCAGGAGGG
CTACCTGAGCAGCTCCAGCAGCAGCCACAGTGGCTCAGACTCCCCGACCTTGGACAACTCAAGACGCCTG
CCCATCTTCAGCAGACTTTCCATCTCAGATGACTAATCTAGAGGGCCCGTTTAAACCCGCTGATCAGCCT
CGACTGTGCCTTCTAGTTGCCAGCCATCTGTTGTTTGCCCCTCCCCCGTGCCTTCCTTGACCCTGGAAGG
TGCCACTCCCACTGTCCTTTCCTAATAAAATGAGGAAATTGCATCGCATTGTCTGAGTAGGTGTCATTCT
ATTCTGGGGGGTGGGGTGGGGCAGGACAGCAAGGGGGAGGATTGGGAAGACAATAGCAGGCATGCTGGGG
ATGCGGTGGGCTCTATGGCTTCTGAGGCGGAAAGAACCAGCTGGGGCTCTAGGGGGTATCCCC
[124 nt withheld, positions 3284-3407]
C
[91 nt withheld, positions 3409-3499]
A
[49 nt withheld, positions 3501-3549]
CCTTTGACGTTGGAGTCCACGTTCTTT
[37 nt withheld, positions 3577-3613]
ACCCTATCTCGGTCTATTCTTTTGATTTATAAGGGATTTTGCCGATTTCGGCCTATTGGTTAAAAAATGA
GCTGATTTAACAAAAATTTAACGCGAATTAATTCTGTGGAATGTGTGTCAGTTAGGGTGTGGAAAGTCCC
CAGGCTCCCCAGCAGGCAGAAGTATGCAAAGCATGCATCTCAATTAGTCAGCAACCAGGTGTGGAAAGTC
CCCAGGCTCCCCAGCAGGCAGAAGTATGCAAAGCATGCATCTCAATTAGTCAGCAACCATAGTCCCGCCC
CTAACTCCGCCCATCCCGCCCCTAACTCCGCCCAGTTCCGCCCATTCTCCGCCCCATGGCTGACTAATTT
TTTTTATTTATGCAGAGGCCGAGGCCGCCTCTGCCTCTGAGCTATTCCAGAAGTAGTGAGGAGGCTTTTT
TGGAGGCCTAGGCTTTTGCAAAAAGCTCCCAACCATGACCGAGTACAAGCCCACGGTGCGCCTCGCCACC
CGCGACGACGTCCCCAGGGCCGTACGCACCCTCGCCGCCGCGTTCGCCGACTACCCCGCCACGCGCCACA
CCGTCGATCCGGACCGCCACATCGAGCGGGTCACCGAGCTGCAAGAACTCTTCCTCACGCGCGTCGGGCT
CGACATCGGCAAGGTGTGGGTCGCGGACGACGGCGCCGCGGTGGCGGTCTGGACCACGCCGGAGAGCGTC
GAAGCGGGGGCGGTGTTCGCCGAGATCGGCCCGCGCATGGCCGAGTTGAGCGGTTCCCGGCTGGCCGCGC
AGCAACAGATGGAAGGCCTCCTGGCGCCGCACCGGCCCAAGGAGCCCGCGTGGTTCCTGGCCACCGTCGG
CGTCTCGCCCGACCACCAGGGCAAGGGTCTGGGCAGCGCCGTCGTGCTCCCCGGAGTGGAGGCGGCCGAG
CGCGCCGGGGTGCCCGCCTTCCTGGAGACCTCCGCGCCCCGCAACCTCCCCTTCTACGAGCGGCTCGGCT
TCACCGTCACCGCCGACGTCGAGGTGCCCGAAGGACCGCGCACCTGGTGCATGACCCGCAAGCCCGGTGC
CTGAGCGGGACTCTGGGGTTCGAAATGACCGACCAAGCGACGCCCAACCTGCCATCACGAGATTTCGATT
CCACCGCCGCCTTCTATGAAAGGTTGGGCTTCGGAATCGTTTTCCGGGACGCCGGCTGGATGATCCTCCA
GCGCGGGGATCTCATGCTGGAGTTCTTCGCCCACCCCAACTTGTTTATTGCAGCTTATAATGGTTACAAA
TAAAGCAATAGCATCACAAATTTCACAAATAAAGCATTTTTTTCACTGCATTCTAGTTGTGGTTTGTCCA
AACTCATCAATGTATCTTATCATGTCTGTATACCGTCGACCTCTAGCTAGAGCTTGGCGTAATCATGGTC
ATAGCTGTTTCCTGTGTGAAATTGTTATCCGCTCACAATTCCACACAACATACGAGCCGGAAGCATAAAG
TGTAAAGCCTGGGGTGCCTAATGAGTGAGCTAACTCACATTAATTGCGTTGCGCTCACTGCCCGCTTTCC
AGTCGGGAAACCTGTCGTGCCAGCTGCATTAATGAATCGGCCAACGCGCGGGGAGAGGCGGTTTGCGTAT
TGGGCGCTCTTCCGCTTCCTCGCTCACTGACTCGCTGCGCTCGGTCGTTCGGCTGCGGCGAGCGGTATCA
GCTCACTCAAAGGCGGTAATACGGTTATCCACAGAATCAGGGGATAACGCAGGAAAGAACATGTGAGCAA
AAGGCCAGCAAAAGGCCAGGAACCGTAAAAAGGCCGCGTTGCTGGCGTTTTTCCATAGGCTCCGCCCCCC
TGACGAGCATCACAAAAATCGACGCTCAAGTCAGAGGTGGCGAAACCCGACAGGACTATAAAGATACCAG
GCGTTTCCCCCTGGAAGCTCCCTCGTGCGCTCTCCTGTTCCGACCCTGCCGCTTACCGGATACCTGTCCG
CCTTTCTCCCTTCGGGAAGCGTGGCGCTTTCTCATAGCTCACGCTGTAGGTATCTCAGTTCGGTGTAGGT
CGTTCGCTCCAAGCTGGGCTGTGTGCACGAACCCCCCGTTCAGCCCGACCGCTGCGCCTTATCCGGTAAC
TATCGTCTTGAGTCCAACCCGGTAAGACACGACTTATCGCCACTGGCAGCAGCCACTGGTAACAGGATTA
GCAGAGCGAGGTATGTAGGCGGTGCTACAGAGTTCTTGAAGTGGTGGCCTAACTACGGCTACACTAGAAG
AACAGTATTTGGTATCTGCGCTCTGCTGAAGCCAGTTACCTTCGGAAAAAGAGTTGGTAGCTCTTGATCC
GGCAAACAAACCACCGCTGGTAGCGGTGGTTTTTTTGTTTGCAAGCAGCAGATTACGCGCAGAAAAAAAG
GATCTCAAGAAGATCCTTTGATCTTTTCTACGGGGTCTGACGCTCAGTGGAACGAAAACTCACGTTAAGG
GATTTTGGTCATGAGATTATCAAAAAGGATCTTCACCTAGATCCTTTTAAATTAAAAATGAAGTTTTAAA
TCAATCTAAAGTATATATGAGTAAACTTGGTCTGACAGTTACCAATGCTTAATCAGTGAGGCACCTATCT
CAGCGATCTGTCTATTTCGTTCATCCATAGTTGCCTGACTCCCCGTCGTGTAGATAACTACGATACGGGA
GGGCTTACCATCTGGCCCCAGTGCTGCAATGATACCGCGAGACCCACGCTCACCGGCTCCAGATTTATCA
GCAATAAACCAGCCAGCCGGAAGGGCCGAGCGCAGAAGTGGTCCTGCAACTTTATCCGCCTCCATCCAGT
CTATTAATTGTTGCCGGGAAGCTAGAGTAAGTAGTTCGCCAGTTAATAGTTTGCGCAACGTTGTTGCCAT
TGCTACAGGCATCGTGGTGTCACGCTCGTCGTTTGGTATGGCTTCATTCAGCTCCGGTTCCCAACGATCA
AGGCGAGTTACATGATCCCCCATGTTGTGCAAAAAAGCGGTTAGCTCCTTCGGTCCTCCGATCGTTGTCA
GAAGTAAGTTGGCCGCAGTGTTATCACTCATGGTTATGGCAGCACTGCATAATTCTCTTACTGTCATGCC
ATCCGTAAGATGCTTTTCTGTGACTGGTGAGTACTCAACCAAGTCATTCTGAGAATAGTGTATGCGGCGA
CCGAGTTGCTCTTGCCCGGCGTCAATACGGGATAATACCGCGCCACATAGCAGAACTTTAAAAGTGCTCA
TCATTGGAAAACGTTCTTCGGGGCGAAAACTCTCAAGGATCTTACCGCTGTTGAGATCCAGTTCGATGTA
ACCCACTCGTGCACCCAACTGATCTTCAGCATCTTTTACTTTCACCAGCGTTTCTGGGTGAGCAAAAACA
GGAAGGCAAAATGCCGCAAAAAAGGGAATAAGGGCGACACGGAAATGTTGAATACTCATACTCTTCCTTT
TTCAATATTATTGAAGCATTTATCAGGGTTATTGTCTCATGAGCGGATACATATTTGAATGTATTTAGAA
AAATAAACAAATAGGGGTTCCGCGCACATTTCCCCGAAAAGTGCCACCTGACGTC
Features (pLannotate 1.2.2; 22 found; start..end, strand, type, name):
     28..80      -  misc_feature   bom (fragment): basis of mobility region from pBR322
    235..614     +  enhancer       CMV enhancer: human cytomegalovirus immediate early enhancer
    615..818     +  promoter       CMV promoter: human cytomegalovirus (CMV) immediate early promoter
    814..847     +  LTR            5' LTR (truncated) (fragment): truncated 5' long terminal repeat (LTR) from HIV-1
    863..881     +  promoter       T7 promoter: promoter for bacteriophage T7 RNA polymerase
    901..1251    +  CDS            CAPSD_BPMS2 (fragment): Experimental evidence at protein level: Swiss-Prot protein existence level 1. Acts as a translational repressor of viral replicase synthesis late in infection. This latter function is the result of capsid protein interaction with an RNA hairpin which contains the replicase ribosome-binding site. From Escherichia phage MS2 (Bacteriophage MS2).
   1258..1962    +  CDS            mCherry: mCherry is a basic (constitutively fluorescent) red fluorescent protein published in 2004, derived from Discosoma sp.. It is reported to be a very rapidly-maturing monomer with low acid sensitivity.
   1963..2973    +  CDS            ZFP36L1: TISB_HUMAN - Also known as BERG36 From Homo sapiens (Human).
   3014..3238    +  polyA_signal   bGH poly(A) signal: bovine growth hormone polyadenylation signal
   3242..3263    +  promoter       SV40 promoter (fragment): SV40 enhancer and early promoter
   3284..3712    +  rep_origin     f1 ori (sequence partly withheld): f1 bacteriophage origin of replication; arrow indicates direction of (+) strand synthesis
   3726..4055    +  promoter       SV40 promoter: SV40 enhancer and early promoter
   4068..4667    +  CDS            PuroR: puromycin N-acetyltransferase; pac from Streptomyces alboniger; confers resistance to puromycin
   4688..4846    +  CDS            ble (fragment): BLE_KLEPN - Experimental evidence at protein level: Swiss-Prot protein existence level 1. Binding protein with a strong affinity to the bleomycin family of antibiotics. Binds to CL990; an antimitotic-antibiotic compound. From Klebsiella pneumoniae.
   4841..4962    +  polyA_signal   SV40 poly(A) signal: SV40 polyadenylation signal
   5035..5051    -  protein_bind   lac operator: The lac repressor binds to the lac operator to inhibit transcription in E. coli. This inhibition can be relieved by adding lactose or isopropyl-β-D-thiogalactopyranoside (IPTG). lac repressor encoded by lacI
   5059..5089    -  promoter       lac promoter: promoter for the E. coli lac operon
   5104..5125    -  protein_bind   CAP binding site: CAP binding activates transcription in the presence of cAMP. E. coli catabolite activator protein
   5138..5230    -  CDS            lacI (fragment): lac repressor; lacI; The lac repressor binds to the lac operator to inhibit transcription in E. coli. This inhibition can be relieved by adding lactose or isopropyl-β-D-thiogalactopyranoside (IPTG).
   5413..6001    -  rep_origin     ori: high-copy-number ColE1/pMB1/pBR322/pUC origin of replication
   6172..7032    -  CDS            AmpR: β-lactamase; bla; confers resistance to ampicillin, carbenicillin, and related antibiotics
   7033..7137    -  promoter       AmpR promoter: bla
