[The description below was written by a language model from this plasmid's Addgene catalogue record and pLannotate feature annotations shown in this document.]
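Description:
MCP-mCherry-TIS11B is a mammalian expression plasmid of about 7.2 kb built on a pcDNA3.1 backbone. It produces a three-part fusion protein consisting of the bacteriophage MS2 coat protein (MCP), the red fluorescent protein mCherry and human TIS11B (gene ZFP36L1), an RNA-binding protein. The three coding segments sit head to tail, with MCP-mCherry at the N terminus of TIS11B. They are transcribed from the human cytomegalovirus immediate-early enhancer and promoter and terminated by the bovine growth hormone polyadenylation signal. A T7 promoter lies just upstream of the open reading frame and, with the bGH region, provides the standard sequencing primer sites. The fusion was inserted by restriction cloning between BmtI and XbaI sites.

In E. coli the plasmid replicates from a ColE1/pUC-type origin and is selected with ampicillin through the β-lactamase gene. The catalogue lists it as low copy, although the annotation describes the origin as a high-copy type. An f1 origin and lac promoter/operator remnants are carried over from the backbone. For selection in mammalian cells, an SV40 early promoter drives puromycin N-acetyltransferase followed by the SV40 poly(A) signal. A short bleomycin-resistance fragment downstream and a brief match annotated as a truncated HIV-1 LTR near the CMV promoter appear to be non-functional remnants or incidental hits.

MCP binds MS2 RNA hairpins with high affinity, so the fusion can tether TIS11B to any reporter transcript carrying MS2 binding sites, while mCherry shows where the protein is in the cell. The stated purpose is simply to express this labelled MCP-TIS11B fusion. The associated work concerns how the subcytoplasmic location of translation affects protein output.
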