Addgene plasmid #207670: MCP-mCherry-TIS11B
Purpose: To express fluorescently labeled MS2 coat binding protein (MCP) fused with RNA binding protein TIS11B
Depositing lab: Christine Mayr. Depositing organization: Memorial Sloan-Kettering Cancer Center. Publication: Subcytoplasmic location of translation controls protein output. Horste EL, Fansler MM, Cai T, Chen X, Mitschka S, Zhen G, Lee FCY, Ule J, Mayr C. Mol Cell. 2023 Dec 21;83(24):4509-4523.e11. doi: 10.1016/j.molcel.2023.11.025. PubMed 38134885.
Backbone
  Vector backbone: pcDNA3.1
  Vector type: Mammalian Expression
  Selectable markers: Puromycin
Growth in bacteria
  Bacterial resistance: Ampicillin, 100 μg/mL
  Growth temperature: 37°C
  Growth strain: DH5alpha
  Copy number: Low Copy
Gene/Insert
  Gene/Insert name: TIS11B
  Species: H. sapiens (human)
  Insert size (bp): 2076
  Entrez Gene: ZFP36L1 (a.k.a. BRF1, Berg36, ERF-1, ERF1, RNF162B, TIS11B, cMG1)
  Tag / fusion protein: MCP-mCherry (N terminal on insert)
  Cloning method: Restriction Enzyme; 5′ cloning site BmtI (unknown if destroyed); 3′ cloning site XbaI (unknown if destroyed)
  Sequencing primers: 5′ T7; 3′ BGHR
Terms and licenses: Academic/Nonprofit Terms; Industry Terms: Not Available to Industry
Depositor comments: Please visit https://doi.org/10.1101/2022.11.04.515216 for bioRxiv preprint.
How to cite: MCP-mCherry-TIS11B was a gift from Christine Mayr (Addgene plasmid # 207670 ; http://n2t.net/addgene:207670 ; RRID:Addgene_207670)
